>Addgene plasmid #186108 | pIG-710pUC19-tNGFR-P2A-IL10R1 | addgene full sequence | sequence record 367813 | Addgene NGS Result
TCGAGCTCGGTACCCGGGGAGGCTACCCGGACCACTTTGATCCGAAGGCACTGGAGGCCCAGAGGGAAGG
AAAGGGAGGGGTGGCCGGAGCCCGCTAGCGCCCCAGGACAGCCTCGGGTTGCCCCAGGCGGTAGCCCTGT
GGGACAGTGGTTCCCCGTCCGCGGCCTCGGGGGCGGGGCGTCTGTAGGCCTCGCCCCGCTGACGTCAGCC
CTGCGGGGCGCTGGCGGAGCGGGCGGCGGAGCTGTCAGTCCCAGCCCAAGGGTAGCTGGAGGCGCGCAGG
CCGGCTCCGCTCCGGCCGCGGACGATGCGGCGCGCCCAGGATGGGTGCTGGTGCAACGGGGAGGGCTATG
GATGGACCAAGGCTCCTTCTTCTTTTGCTCTTGGGCGTTAGTCTGGGTGGAGCTAAAGAGGCATGCCCCA
CCGGACTTTACACACATTCCGGTGAGTGTTGCAAGGCCTGCAACCTGGGAGAAGGCGTCGCTCAACCCTG
CGGGGCGAATCAAACCGTATGCGAACCTTGCCTCGATTCTGTTACATTCTCCGATGTCGTCTCTGCGACG
GAACCCTGCAAGCCATGCACGGAATGTGTCGGGTTGCAAAGTATGTCAGCTCCTTGCGTTGAAGCAGACG
ATGCGGTGTGTAGATGTGCCTATGGGTATTATCAAGACGAAACGACGGGACGGTGTGAAGCATGTCGAGT
ATGCGAGGCGGGCAGTGGCCTCGTCTTCTCTTGTCAGGACAAGCAAAACACTGTCTGTGAAGAATGCCCT
GATGGGACTTATAGTGATGAGGCGAATCACGTCGATCCATGTCTTCCCTGTACTGTCTGTGAAGACACTG
AGAGACAATTGCGAGAGTGTACGCGATGGGCCGACGCAGAGTGCGAGGAGATCCCAGGTCGATGGATAAC
CAGGTCAACCCCTCCTGAGGGATCTGATAGTACCGCGCCCTCCACCCAAGAACCCGAAGCTCCACCTGAG
CAAGACCTCATAGCGTCCACAGTAGCAGGAGTTGTCACAACCGTCATGGGAAGTTCACAACCAGTAGTTA
CCAGGGGTACCACGGATAACCTCATTCCGGTGTACTGCAGCATTCTCGCCGCTGTGGTTGTCGGACTTGT
TGCATACATTGCCTTCAAACGCTGGAATAGCCGCGCCAAGCGCTCGGGTTCGGGTGCCACCAACTTCAGC
CTGCTGAAGCAGGCCGGCGACGTGGAGGAGAACCCCGGCCCCCTGCCGTGTCTGGTTGTCCTGCTCGCGG
CGCTCCTCAGCCTCCGTCTTGGCTCAGACGCTCATGGTAAGGCTCCGGGACGCGGCCCTTCCCTGCCCTG
CCCTCTCCGCGCCCGCTCCATTAAAGTTCTCCATCCAGTGGAGAGCCCTGGCTGGCTGGCCCTCTGGCAG
AGCGGTGCCCGGGTGCTCCCTTACTCTGGCAAACCTGGATCTCAGGCTCACCTGTTGTGGAAGTGGAAGA
GGCTGAAATTGACAGGAACTGACGGATTGGGAAGGATAGAGAAGTATGCGCAAGGCCAAACCTCCTCTAG
AGTCGACCTGCAGAGGCTAGGTGGAGGCTCAGTGATGATAAGTCTGCGATGGTGGATGCATGTGTCATGG
TCATAGCTGTTTCCTGTGTGAAATTGTTATCCGCTCAGAGGGCACAATCCTATTCCGCGCTATCCGACAA
TCTCCAAGACATTAGGTGGAGTTCAGTTCGGCGTATGGCATATGTCGCTGGAAAGAACATGTGAGCAAAA
GGCCAGCAAAAGGCCAGGAACCGTAAAAAGGCCGCGTTGCTGGCGTTTTTCCATAGGCTCCGCCCCCCTG
ACGAGCATCACAAAAATCGACGCTCAAGTCAGAGGTGGCGAAACCCGACAGGACTATAAAGATACCAGGC
GTTTCCCCCTGGAAGCTCCCTCGTGCGCTCTCCTGTTCCGACCCTGCCGCTTACCGGATACCTGTCCGCC
TTTCTCCCTTCGGGAAGCGTGGCGCTTTCTCATAGCTCACGCTGTAGGTATCTCAGTTCGGTGTAGGTCG
TTCGCTCCAAGCTGGGCTGTGTGCACGAACCCCCCGTTCAGCCCGACCGCTGCGCCTTATCCGGTAACTA
TCGTCTTGAGTCCAACCCGGTAAGACACGACTTATCGCCACTGGCAGCAGCCACTGGTAACAGGATTAGC
AGAGCGAGGTATGTAGGCGGTGCTACAGAGTTCTTGAAGTGGTGGCCTAACTACGGCTACACTAGAAGAA
CAGTATTTGGTATCTGCGCTCTGCTGAAGCCAGTTACCTTCGGAAAAAGAGTTGGTAGCTCTTGATCCGG
CAAACAAACCACCGCTGGTAGCGGTGGTTTTTTTGTTTGCAAGCAGCAGATTACGCGCAGAAAAAAAGGA
TCTCAAGAAGATCCTTTGATCTTTTCTACGGGGTCTGACGCTCTATTCAACAAAGCCGCCGTCCCGTCAA
GTCAGCGTAAATGGGTAGGGGGCTTCAAATCGTCCTCGTGATACCAATTCGGAGCCTGCTTTTTTGTACA
AACTTGTTGATAATGGCAATTCAAGGATCTTCACCTAGATCCTTTTAAATTAAAAATGAAGTTTTAAATC
AATCTAAAGTATATATGAGTAAACTTGGTCTGACAGTTACCAATGCTTAATCAGTGAGGCACCTATCTCA
GCGATCTGTCTATTTCGTTCATCCATAGTTGCCTGACTCCCCGTCGTGTAGATAACTACGATACGGGAGG
GCTTACCATCTGGCCCCAGTGCTGCAATGATACCGCGAGAGCCACGCTCACCGGCTCCAGATTTATCAGC
AATAAACCAGCCAGCCGGAAGGGCCGAGCGCAGAAGTGGTCCTGCAACTTTATCCGCCTCCATCCAGTCT
ATTAATTGTTGCCGGGAAGCTAGAGTAAGTAGTTCGCCAGTTAATAGTTTGCGCAACGTTGTTGCCATTG
CTACAGGCATCGTGGTGTCACGCTCGTCGTTTGGTATGGCTTCATTCAGCTCCGGTTCCCAACGATCAAG
GCGAGTTACATGATCCCCCATGTTGTGCAAAAAAGCGGTTAGCTCCTTCGGTCCTCCGATCGTTGTCAGA
AGTAAGTTGGCCGCAGTGTTATCACTCATGGTTATGGCAGCACTGCATAATTCTCTTACTGTCATGCCAT
CCGTAAGATGCTTTTCTGTGACTGGTGAGTACTCAACCAAGTCATTCTGAGAATAGTGTATGCGGCGACC
GAGTTGCTCTTGCCCGGCGTCAATACGGGATAATACCGCGCCACATAGCAGAACTTTAAAAGTGCTCATC
ATTGGAAAACGTTCTTCGGGGCGAAAACTCTCAAGGATCTTACCGCTGTTGAGATCCAGTTCGATGTAAC
CCACTCGTGCACCCAACTGATCTTCAGCATCTTTTACTTTCACCAGCGTTTCTGGGTGAGCAAAAACAGG
AAGGCAAAATGCCGCAAAAAAGGGAATAAGGGCGACACGGAAATGTTGAATACTCATACTCTTCCTTTTT
CAATATTATTGAAGCATTTATCAGGGTTATTGTCTCATGAGCGGATACATATTTGAATGTATTTAGAAAA
ATAAACAAATAGGGGTTCCGCGCACATTTCCCCGAAAAGTGCCAGATACCTGAAACAAAACCCATCGTAC
GGCCAAGGAAGTCTCCAATAACTGTGATCCACCACAAGCGCCAGGGTTTTCCCAGTCACGACGTTGTAAA
ACGACGGCCAGTCATGCATAATCCGCACGCATCTGGAATAAGGAAGTGCCATTCCGCCTGACCT
Features (pLannotate 1.2.2; 9 found; start..end, strand, type, name):
    321..1178    +  CDS            NGFR (fragment): TNR16_HUMAN - Also known as TNFRSF16. Experimental evidence at protein level: Swiss-Prot protein existence level 1. Low affinity receptor which can bind to NGF, BDNF, NTF3, and NTF4. Forms a heterodimeric receptor with SORCS2 that binds the precursor forms of NGF, BDNF and NTF3 with high affinity, and has much lower affinity for mature NGF and BDNF (PubMed:24908487). Plays an important role in differentiation and survival of specific neuronal populations during development (By similarity). Can mediate cell survival as well as cell death of neural cells. Plays a role in the inactivation of RHOA
   1233..1334    +  CDS            IL10RA (fragment): I10R1_HUMAN - Also known as IL10R. Experimental evidence at protein level: Swiss-Prot protein existence level 1. Cell surface receptor for the cytokine IL10 that participates in IL10-mediated anti-inflammatory functions, limiting excessive tissue disruption caused by inflammation. Upon binding to IL10, induces a conformational change in IL10RB, allowing IL10RB to bind IL10 as well (PubMed:16982608). In turn, the heterotetrameric assembly complex, composed of two subunits of IL10RA and IL10RB, activates the kinases JAK1 and TYK2 that are constitutively associated with IL10RA and IL10RB respecti
   1533..1553    +  misc_feature   MCS (fragment): pUC18/19 multiple cloning site
   1798..2386    -  rep_origin     ori: high-copy-number ColE1/pMB1/pBR322/pUC origin of replication
   2503..2527    -  protein_bind   attB1: mutant version of attB; recombination site for the Gateway® BP reaction BP Clonase™
   2627..3487    -  CDS            AmpR: β-lactamase; bla; confers resistance to ampicillin, carbenicillin, and related antibiotics
   3488..3592    -  promoter       AmpR promoter: bla
   3679..3722    -  CDS            lacZα (fragment): LacZα fragment of β-galactosidase; lacZ fragment
   3774..20      +  misc_feature   MCS (fragment) (across the origin): pUC18/19 multiple cloning site
