[The description below was written by a language model from this plasmid's Addgene catalogue record and pLannotate feature annotations shown in this document.]
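Description:
pIG-710pUC19-tNGFR-P2A-IL10R1 is a small (about 3.8 kb) pUC19-based plasmid that serves as a homology-directed repair donor for CRISPR knock-in at the human IL10RA locus (IL-10 receptor alpha chain, also called IL10R1 or CD210). It is not an expression vector. The feature table shows no mammalian promoter, polyadenylation signal or guide RNA cassette, so expression of the payload is expected to depend on integration into the endogenous gene. In bacteria it is maintained at high copy through the ColE1/pUC origin and selected with ampicillin via the bla gene and its promoter. Remnants of the pUC multiple cloning site and lacZα flank the insert, and a short attB1-like match in the backbone appears incidental.

The insert contains a fragment of the human NGFR (low-affinity nerve growth factor receptor) coding sequence, corresponding to the truncated tNGFR named in the record. This form is commonly used as an inert cell-surface marker that allows antibody-based detection or enrichment of edited cells. A short unannotated gap follows, consistent with the P2A self-cleaving peptide in the plasmid name, and then a roughly 100 bp fragment of the IL10RA coding sequence. This order suggests an in-frame fusion at the start of IL10RA, so that tNGFR and the otherwise wild-type receptor would be made from one transcript as separate proteins. The unannotated sequence on either side of the annotated elements presumably provides the genomic homology arms, although the record does not define them.

The stated purpose is knock-in of truncated NGFR at a target gene. The associated work concerns high-yield genome engineering of primary cells with hybrid ssDNA repair templates, so this plasmid probably serves as a source for such templates.
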