Addgene plasmid #186108: pIG-710pUC19-tNGFR-P2A-IL10R1
Purpose: Knockin of truncated NGFR to target gene
Depositing lab: Alexander Marson. Depositing organization: J. David Gladstone Institutes. Publication: High-yield genome engineering in primary cells using a hybrid ssDNA repair template and small-molecule cocktails. Shy BR, Vykunta VS, Ha A, Talbot A, Roth TL, Nguyen DN, Pfeifer WG, Chen YY, Blaeschke F, Shifrut E, Vedova S, Mamedov MR, Chung JJ, Li H, Yu R, Wu D, Wolf J, Martin TG, Castro CE, Ye L, Esensten JH, Eyquem J, Marson A. Nat Biotechnol. 2022 Aug 25:10.1038/s41587-022-01418-8. doi: 10.1038/s41587-022-01418-8. PubMed 36008610.
Backbone
  Vector backbone: PUC19
  Vector type: CRISPR
Growth in bacteria
  Bacterial resistance: Ampicillin, 100 μg/mL
  Growth temperature: 37°C
  Growth strain: DH5alpha
  Copy number: High Copy
Gene/Insert
  Gene/Insert name: IL10R1
  Species: H. sapiens (human)
  Mutation: WT with tNGFR sequence
  Entrez Gene: IL10RA (a.k.a. CD210, CD210a, CDW210A, HIL-10R, IL-10R1, IL10R)
  Cloning method: Unknown
Terms and licenses: Academic/Nonprofit Terms; Industry Terms: Not Available to Industry
Depositor comments: Please visit https://www.biorxiv.org/content/10.1101/2021.09.02.458799v1 for bioRxiv preprint.
How to cite: pIG-710pUC19-tNGFR-P2A-IL10R1 was a gift from Alexander Marson (Addgene plasmid # 186108 ; http://n2t.net/addgene:186108 ; RRID:Addgene_186108)
